>Addgene plasmid #122614 | TC374 | addgene full sequence | sequence record 244009 | Addgene NGS Result
TTAATAAAATTATATAATTTTGAATAAAATCAAATTAAAAATAAGATTAATTGAAACACAACAATAGAAT
GCAGAAAATTACTCATAAGAAATAATTTATTTTGAAAGAAGTTGTGTCGATTTACGATAAAAACTACACG
CAAACGAGGCTCCGCGTTTACACCGTTTGGCAATGGAGCGCGCTTGCTATTAGATTTTAGGCCAGCTCAA
CGAAAGTTTAATTTATTTTTCTTCTTTTTTTCCATTTTTTTGAGTAAAATATCGAATTTTTTGTATTAAT
TCTGTAAATTTTATAATTTGCAACTATTTTGGCGTATTCTGCTTGTTTTTATCAGCGAATTTTTATGCAT
TTCAGTCAAAAGTTTGAGCAGGAAAAATGACATTTAGGACTTTGTAAAATTGTATTCTTAAATTTGCTTG
AAAACCTACGTGTACAATTGATTTTATTGAATTTTTCTTACGTTTCCCGTTGTATCTTATTGTATTTAAC
TTTCATCATAAAATAATTTATTTCCAGGTAAAATATCCGACGCTCTCGTGGATCAAAAAATGTCACGACT
GGATAAATCGAAGGTCATCAACTCTGCTCTGGAACTGCTGAATGGAGTGGGAATTGAAGGACTTACAACC
CGAAAGCTTGCACAAAAATTGGGAGTTGAACAACCAACACTTTACTGGCATGTTAAGAATAAGCGAGCAC
TTTTGGATGCTCTTCCAATTGAAATGTTGGATAGACATCATACTCATTCATGTCCACTTGAAGGAGAATC
TTGGCAAGATTTCTTGAGAAACAACGCAAAGTCATACCGATGCGCTCTTTTGTCTCATAGAGATGGAGCA
AAAGTTCATCTTGGAACACGACCAACTGAAAAGCAATACGAAACATTGGAAAACCAACTTGCTTTCTTGT
GTCAACAAGGATTTTCATTGGAAAATGCTCTTTACGCATTGTCTGCTGTTGGACATTTTACACTTGGATG
CGTTTTGGAAGAACAAGAACATCAAGTTGCAAAAGAAGAACGAGAAACTCCAACAACTGATTCAATGCCA
CCACTTTTGAAGCAAGCTATCGAACTTTTCGATAGACAAGGAGCAGAACCAGCTTTCCTTTTTGGACTGG
AACTTATTATCTGTGGACTTGAGAAACAACTGAAATGTGAATCGGGAGGAGGATCTGGATCTGGATCTGG
ATCTGGTTCCGGTCGACAACTTGAGCTTCCGCCGACTGCGACTGCCACTGCAAGTATCATGCCCCATGTC
ATGGAACAGCCCCTGTCAACGTCAATAAATCCGGTCAATGATCGGTTTAATGGAATACCGAATCCTACCC
CCTACAATAGCGATGCGGCCCTAGACGCAATTACTCAAACCAATGACTACGGATCAGTCAATACCCATGG
CATTCTCAGTACATATCCACCACCTGCCACCCACTTGAACGAGGCCTCGGTGGCCCTTGCGCCTGGAGGT
GCTCCTCCCAGACCACCCCCGCCATACGTTGATAGTACAACGAACCATCCTCCTTACCATAGTAACCTCG
TCCCCATGGCCAATTTCGGATATTCGACTGTAGACTATGATGCGATGGTGGATGATCTGGCATCGATCGA
GTACACGGATGCGGTTGACGTTGATCCGCAGTTCATGACGAACCTCGGGTTTGTCCCAGGGTGTAATTTT
AGCGATATCAACACGTATGAGCAACCATGGGGCAGTGGGGCTACTAACTTCAGCCTGCTGAAGCAGGCTG
GAGACGTGGAGGAGAACCCTGGACCTATGGTCTCCGAGCTCATTAAAGAAAACATGCATATGAAGCTCTA
CATGGAGGGAACCGTCAACAACCACCACTTCAAGTGCACCTCCGAGGGAGAGGGAAAGCCATACGAGGGA
ACCCAAACCATGCGTATCAAGGCCGTCGAGGGAGGACCACTCCCATTCGCCTTCGACATCCTCGCCACCT
CCTTCATGTACGGATCCAAGGTAAGTTTAAACATATATATACTAACTAACCCTGATTATTTAAATTTTCA
GACCTTCATCAACCACACCCAAGGAATCCCAGACTTCTTCAAGCAATCCTTCCCAGAGGGATTCACCTGG
GAGCGTGTCACCACCTACGAGGACGGAGGAGTCCTCACCGCCACCCAAGACACCTCCCTCCAAGACGGAT
GCCTCATCTACAACGTCAAGGTAAGTTTAAACAGTTCGGTACTAACTAACCATACATATTTAAATTTTCA
GATCCGTGGAGTCAACTTCCCATCCAACGGACCAGTCATGCAAAAGAAGACCCTCGGATGGGAGGCCTCC
ACCGAGACCCTCTACCCAGCCGACGGAGGACTTGAGGGACGTGCCGACATGGCCCTCAAGCTCGTCGGAG
GAGGACACCTCATCTGCAACCTCAAGGTAAGTTTAAACATGATTTTACTAACTAACTAATCTGATTTAAA
TTTTCAGACCACCTACCGTTCCAAGAAGCCAGCCAAGAACCTCAAGATGCCAGGAGTCTACTACGTCGAC
CGTCGTCTTGAGCGTATCAAGGAGGCCGACAAGGAGACCTACGTCGAGCAACACGAGGTCGCCGTCGCCC
GTTACTGCGACCTCCCATCCAAGCTCGGACACCGTGGATCGGGAGAGGGACGAGGAAGTCTTTTGACCTG
CGGAGATGTTGAGGAGAACCCAGGACCAATGTCGCGTCTTGATAAATCGAAAGTTATTAATTCAGCTCTT
GAACTTTTGAACGAAGTTGGAATTGAAGGATTGACAACTAGAAAGCTTGCACAAAAGTTGGGAGTTGAAC
AACCAACACTTTATTGGCATGTTCGAAATAAGCAAACTCTTATGAACATGTTGTCTGAAGCTATTCTTGC
AAAACATCATACAAGATCAGCTCCATTGCCAACTGAATCTTGGCAACAATTCCTTCAAGAAAATGCTTTG
TCATTTCGAAAAGCACTTTTGGTTCATAGAGATGGAGCACGATTGCATATTGGAACATCTCCAACTCCAC
CACAATTCGAACAAGCTGAAGCACAACTTAGATGTTTGTGCGATGCTGGATTCTCAGTTGAAGAAGCACT
TTTCATCTTGCAATCAATCTCTCATTTCACACTTGGAGCTGTTTTGGAAGAACAAGCAACTAACCAAATC
GAAAACAACCATGTTATTGATGCTGCACCACCACTTTTGCAAGAAGCTTTCAATATTCAAGCACGAACAT
CTGCTGAAATGGCATTCCATTTCGGACTTAAGTCATTGATCTTCGGATTTTCTGCTCAACTTGATGAAAA
GAAACATACTCCAATTGAAGATGGAAACAAGCCAAAGAAGAAAAGAAAACTGGGAAGTGGAAGTAATGGA
AGTAGTGGATCCAGATCTGCGCCACCTTCTTCCGATTGTCCGCCGCCGATTGCCTACTACCATCATCATC
CACAACATCAGCAACAATTCCTGCCATTTCCAATGCCATATTTCTTGGCTCCACCGCCGCAAGCTCAACA
AGGAGCTCCTTTTCCAGTGCAATATATTCCACAGCAACATGATTTGATGAATAGCCAGCCAATGTATGCA
CCAATGGCACCGACATACTACTATCAACCAATTAATTCGAATGGCATGCCCATGAATTCCAACTGAGCGC
CGGTCGCTACCATTACCAACTTGTCTGGTGTCAAAAATAATAGGGGCCGCTGTCATCAGAGTAAGTTTAA
ACTGAGTTCTACTAACTAACGAGTAATATTTAAATTTTCAGCATCTCGCGCCCGTGCCTCTGACTTCTAA
GTCCAATTACTCTTCAACATCCCTACATGCTCTTTCTCCCTGTGCTCCCACCCCCTATTTTTGTTATTAT
CAAAAAACTTCTCTTAATTTCTTTGTTTTTTAGCTTCTTTTAAGTCACCTCTAACAATGAAATTGTGTAG
ATTCAAAAATAGAATTAATTCGTAATAAAAAGTCGAAAAAAATTGTGCTCCCTCCCCCCATTAATAATAA
TTCTATCCCAAAATCTACACAATGTTCTGTGTACACTTCTTATGTTTTTTACTTCTGATAAATTTTTTTG
AAACATCATAGAAAAAACCGCACACAAAATACCTTATCATATGTTACGTTTCAGTTTATGACCGCAATTT
TTATTTCTTCGCACGTCTGGGCCTCTCATGACGTCAAATCATGCTCATCGTGAAAAAGTTTTGGAGTATT
TTTGGAATTTTTCAATCAAGTGAAAGTTTATGAAATTAATTTTCCTGCTTTTGCTTTTTGGGGTTTCCCC
TATTGTTTGTCAAGATTTCGAGGACGGCGTTTTTCTTGCTAAAATCACAAGTATTGATGAGCACGATGCA
AGAAAGATCGGAAGAAGGTTTGGGTTTGAGGCTCAGTGGAAGGTGAGTAGAAGTTGATAATTTGAAAGTG
GAGTAGTGTCTATGGGGTTTTTGCCTTAAATGACAGAATACATTCCCAATATACCAAACATAACTGTTTC
CTACTAGTCGGCCGTACGGGCCCTTTCGTCTCGCGCGTTTCGGTGATGACGGTGAAAACCTCTGACACAT
GCAGCTCCCGGAGACGGTCACAGCTTGTCTGTAAGCGGATGCCGGGAGCAGACAAGCCCGTCAGGGCGCG
TCAGCGGGTGTTGGCGGGTGTCGGGGCTGGCTTAACTATGCGGCATCAGAGCAGATTGTACTGAGAGTGC
ACCATATGCGGTGTGAAATACCGCACAGATGCGTAAGGAGAAAATACCGCATCAGGCGGCCTTAAGGGCC
TCGTGATACGCCTATTTTTATAGGTTAATGTCATGATAATAATGGTTTCTTAGACGTCAGGTGGCACTTT
TCGGGGAAATGTGCGCGGAACCCCTATTTGTTTATTTTTCTAAATACATTCAAATATGTATCCGCTCATG
AGACAATAACCCTGATAAATGCTTCAATAATATTGAAAAAGGAAGAGTATGAGTATTCAACATTTCCGTG
TCGCCCTTATTCCCTTTTTTGCGGCATTTTGCCTTCCTGTTTTTGCTCACCCAGAAACGCTGGTGAAAGT
AAAAGATGCTGAAGATCAGTTGGGTGCACGAGTGGGTTACATCGAACTGGATCTCAACAGCGGTAAGATC
CTTGAGAGTTTTCGCCCCGAAGAACGTTTTCCAATGATGAGCACTTTTAAAGTTCTGCTATGTGGCGCGG
TATTATCCCGTATTGACGCCGGGCAAGAGCAACTCGGTCGCCGCATACACTATTCTCAGAATGACTTGGT
TGAGTACTCACCAGTCACAGAAAAGCATCTTACGGATGGCATGACAGTAAGAGAATTATGCAGTGCTGCC
ATAACCATGAGTGATAACACTGCGGCCAACTTACTTCTGACAACGATCGGAGGACCGAAGGAGCTAACCG
CTTTTTTGCACAACATGGGGGATCATGTAACTCGCCTTGATCGTTGGGAACCGGAGCTGAATGAAGCCAT
ACCAAACGACGAGCGTGACACCACGATGCCTGTAGCAATGGCAACAACGTTGCGCAAACTATTAACTGGC
GAACTACTTACTCTAGCTTCCCGGCAACAATTAATAGACTGGATGGAGGCGGATAAAGTTGCAGGACCAC
TTCTGCGCTCGGCCCTTCCGGCTGGCTGGTTTATTGCTGATAAATCTGGAGCCGGTGAGCGTGGGTCTCG
CGGTATCATTGCAGCACTGGGGCCAGATGGTAAGCCCTCCCGTATCGTAGTTATCTACACGACGGGGAGT
CAGGCAACTATGGATGAACGAAATAGACAGATCGCTGAGATAGGTGCCTCACTGATTAAGCATTGGTAAC
TGTCAGACCAAGTTTACTCATATATACTTTAGATTGATTTAAAACTTCATTTTTAATTTAAAAGGATCTA
GGTGAAGATCCTTTTTGATAATCTCATGACCAAAATCCCTTAACGTGAGTTTTCGTTCCACTGAGCGTCA
GACCCCGTAGAAAAGATCAAAGGATCTTCTTGAGATCCTTTTTTTCTGCGCGTAATCTGCTGCTTGCAAA
CAAAAAAACCACCGCTACCAGCGGTGGTTTGTTTGCCGGATCAAGAGCTACCAACTCTTTTTCCGAAGGT
AACTGGCTTCAGCAGAGCGCAGATACCAAATACTGTTCTTCTAGTGTAGCCGTAGTTAGGCCACCACTTC
AAGAACTCTGTAGCACCGCCTACATACCTCGCTCTGCTAATCCTGTTACCAGTGGCTGCTGCCAGTGGCG
ATAAGTCGTGTCTTACCGGGTTGGACTCAAGACGATAGTTACCGGATAAGGCGCAGCGGTCGGGCTGAAC
GGGGGGTTCGTGCACACAGCCCAGCTTGGAGCGAACGACCTACACCGAACTGAGATACCTACAGCGTGAG
CTATGAGAAAGCGCCACGCTTCCCGAAGGGAGAAAGGCGGACAGGTATCCGGTAAGCGGCAGGGTCGGAA
CAGGAGAGCGCACGAGGGAGCTTCCAGGGGGAAACGCCTGGTATCTTTATAGTCCTGTCGGGTTTCGCCA
CCTCTGACTTGAGCGTCGATTTTTGTGATGCTCGTCAGGGGGGCGGAGCCTATGGAAAAACGCCAGCAAC
GCGGCCTTTTTACGGTTCCTGGCCTTTTGCTGGCCTTTTGCTCACATGTTCTTTCCTGCGTTATCCCCTG
ATTCTGTGGATAACCGTATTACCGCCTTTGAGTGAGCTGATACCGCTCGCCGCAGCCGAACGACCGAGCG
CAGCGAGTCAGTGAGCGAGGAAGCGGAAGAGCGCCCAATACGCAAACCGCCTCTCCCCGCGCGTTGGCCG
ATTCATTAATGCAGCTGGCACGACAGGTTTCCCGACTGGAAAGCGGGCAGTGAGCGCAACGCAATTAATG
TGAGTTAGCTCACTCATTAGGCACCCCAGGCTTTACACTTTATGCTTCCGGCTCGTATGTTGTGTGGAAT
TGTGAGCGGATAACAATTTCACACAGGAAACAGCTATGACCATGATTACGCCAAGCTGTAAGTTTAAACA
TGATCTTACTAACTAACTATTCTCATTTAAATTTTCAGAGCTTAAAAATGGCTGAAATCACTCACAACGA
TGGATACGCTAACAACTTGGAAATGAAATAAGCTTGCATGCCTGCAGTTTGTGCAACAAATTGAGGAAGG
CATTCTAGAGAAGAATTTCGGCATTTCGCAATGATACAAAATGAAGAGAATAAGGAAATGACGGTGAAAT
AACCGGTTTGAAGGTAAAAATGATAAAGTAGACAATTGAATTTTTCTAGTTCATTCTCCAACAATAAATT
CACAACAAAACAAATCTGCCTAGATAAAAAACTAAAAGATATATCAAGAATACATCTAGAATCCTTTGCT
GTAGAAGAATTGCTCAATAAGAACACGTGGAGCTCCTTTAATTTTGATACGACCTTTCAACTCATCGACG
TGACTGGCGATCGAATGTCCAAGATGTTCTTCAAGATAGGAGCGGAGATCATTTTCGCAAGCCTGAAAGA
TATTTATGTTGATTCAGGATTTAATAATGTTCCCAACTTACAAAAATGTCTCCGTCGACGTTTCTGATAG
TTACTAGCTCGACATAATCAAAATCCAACGTTTTCTCATTCAGTAAATCCCTTTTTCGTTCCAAATAAAG
AGGAAGAAGATGGTCATGACGACGTCGAATGTAGTATTGATGTGTCTTGGCTGCTTCTGAAATATTTCGA
TGCGGTATGAATTTAATCTGTATATACCTGTCGGTGGTGTCCATCCGCTTGGTGTAGGATACTTTTCGTG
CTCAGGAACATTCGGCACCACTTCTATTGGCATCAATCTTTCCACATACGACCAATCGATAGGAGCTTCT
TCGACCGTTGCAAGACTTCTGGCTGTAATTGCTAGTAGAAAAATTATATGATAATAAATAACTTACACTT
TTCAGGGAGAGCATGTTTCCATGGATTTTCCCAAAGTTTCTCAGCTTTTTCGACTGAAGTTGTTGAAAAA
GACAACCTGGAAACTGCTCGAGGGGAGAAAATGCGGAGAGAAGAACCCAGCATC
Features (pLannotate 1.2.2; 18 found; start..end, strand, type, name):
    550..1167    +  CDS            tetR: TETR2_ECOLX - Experimental evidence at protein level: Swiss-Prot protein existence level 1. TetR is the repressor of the tetracycline resistance element; its N-terminal region forms a helix-turn-helix structure and binds DNA. Binding of tetracycline to TetR reduces the repressor affinity for the tetracycline resistance gene (tetA) promoter operator sites. From Escherichia coli.
   1243..1704    +  CDS            qa-1f (fragment): QA1F_NEUCR - Protein predicted: Swiss-Prot protein existence level 4. Transcription activation of genes for enzymes and proteins of quinate metabolism by binding to a 16 base-pair sequence (consensus 5'- GGRTAARYRYTTAYCC-3') in front of each Qa genes. From Neurospora crassa (strain ATCC 24698 / 74-OR23-1A / CBS 708.71 / DSM 1257 / FGSC 987).
   1777..2634    +  CDS            mNeptune: mNeptune is a basic (constitutively fluorescent) far red fluorescent protein published in 2009, derived from Entacmaea quadricolor. It is reported to be a rapidly-maturing monomer with moderate acid sensitivity.
   2689..3321    +  CDS            tetR: TETR5_ECOLX - Experimental evidence at protein level: Swiss-Prot protein existence level 1. TetR is the repressor of the tetracycline resistance element; its N-terminal region forms a helix-turn-helix structure and binds DNA. Binding of tetracycline to TetR reduces the repressor affinity for the tetracycline resistance gene (tetA) promoter operator sites. From Escherichia coli.
   3379..3624    +  CDS            pie-1 (fragment): PIE1_CAEEL - Experimental evidence at protein level: Swiss-Prot protein existence level 1. Maternally provided PIE-1 is required for germline cell fate determination. Functions as a repressor of RNA polymerase II-dependent gene expression in the developing germline. Required for expression of nos-2 in P4 germline blastomere cells. Inhibits the histone deacetylase activity of hda-1. Represses transcriptional activation of cdk-9 and cit-1.1, which are members of the P-TEFb complex. From Caenorhabditis elegans.
   4230..4382    +  CDS            aex-5 (fragment): AEX5_CAEEL - Also known as kpc-3 From Caenorhabditis elegans.
   4510..4545    +  CDS            rop (fragment): Rop protein, which maintains plasmids at low copy number; rop
   4647..4746    +  misc_feature   bom (fragment): basis of mobility region from pBR322
   4844..4948    +  promoter       AmpR promoter: bla
   4949..5809    +  CDS            AmpR: β-lactamase; bla; confers resistance to ampicillin, carbenicillin, and related antibiotics
   5980..6568    +  rep_origin     ori: high-copy-number ColE1/pMB1/pBR322/pUC origin of replication
   6751..6843    +  CDS            lacI (fragment): lac repressor; lacI; The lac repressor binds to the lac operator to inhibit transcription in E. coli. This inhibition can be relieved by adding lactose or isopropyl-β-D-thiogalactopyranoside (IPTG).
   6856..6877    +  protein_bind   CAP binding site: CAP binding activates transcription in the presence of cAMP. E. coli catabolite activator protein
   6892..6922    +  promoter       lac promoter: promoter for the E. coli lac operon
   6930..6946    +  protein_bind   lac operator: The lac repressor binds to the lac operator to inhibit transcription in E. coli. This inhibition can be relieved by adding lactose or isopropyl-β-D-thiogalactopyranoside (IPTG). lac repressor encoded by lacI
   7100..7117    -  misc_feature   MCS (fragment): pUC18/19 multiple cloning site
   7339..7863    -  CDS            mrpl-49 (fragment): RM49_CAEEL - Protein inferred from homology: Swiss-Prot protein existence level 3. From Caenorhabditis elegans.
   7908..8033    -  CDS            mrpl-49 (fragment): RM49_CAEEL - Protein inferred from homology: Swiss-Prot protein existence level 3. From Caenorhabditis elegans.
