[The description below was written by a language model from this plasmid's Addgene catalogue record and pLannotate feature annotations shown in this document.]
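Description:
TC374 is a C. elegans expression plasmid built on the pPD95.77 worm vector backbone. It is propagated in E. coli through a high-copy ColE1/pUC-type origin and selected with ampicillin via the β-lactamase gene. Remnants of pUC/pBR322 sequence (lac promoter/operator, an MCS fragment, and bom and rop fragments) are also detected in the backbone.

The payload is a single polycistronic cassette driven by the rpl-28 promoter, a ribosomal protein gene promoter generally used for broad expression in the worm. This promoter is not annotated as such, but the mrpl-49 fragments detected on the opposite strand just upstream of the first coding sequence probably reflect neighbouring genomic sequence carried along with it. The first open reading frame is a reverse Tet repressor (rtetR) fused to a fragment of Neurospora QF (qa-1f), which supplies a transcriptional activation domain. It is followed by a P2A peptide and the red fluorescent protein mKate, which the annotation software matched to the related mNeptune. A T2A peptide then leads into a second TetR fused to a fragment of PIE-1, a C. elegans repressor of RNA polymerase II transcription. The 2A peptides allow the three proteins to be produced separately from one transcript.

As the record and the associated Tet/Q hybrid system suggest, the construct acts as a driver for tetracycline-controlled transgene expression. By the standard Tet logic, the rtetR-QFAD activator would bind tet operators in the presence of drug. The tetR-PIE-1 fusion would occupy the same sites without drug and suppress leaky expression, while mKate marks expressing cells. The short aex-5 match downstream of the cassette is not explained by the record.
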