Addgene plasmid #122614: TC374
Purpose: Prpl-28::rtetR-QFAD::P2A::mKate::T2A::tetR-pie1
Depositing lab: Tian Chi. Depositing organization: ShanghaiTech University. Publication: A Tet/Q Hybrid System for Robust and Versatile Control of Transgene Expression in C. elegans. Mao S, Qi Y, Zhu H, Huang X, Zou Y, Chi T. iScience. 2019 Jan 25;11:224-237. doi: 10.1016/j.isci.2018.12.023. Epub 2018 Dec 27. PubMed 30634168.
Backbone
  Vector backbone: pPD95.77
  Vector type: Worm Expression
Growth in bacteria
  Bacterial resistance: Ampicillin, 100 μg/mL
  Growth temperature: 37°C
  Growth strain: NEB Stable
  Copy number: High Copy
Gene/Insert
  Gene/Insert name: rtetR-QFAD::P2A::mKate::T2A::tetR-pie1 (alt name: Prpl-28::rtetR-QFAD::P2A::mKate::T2A::tetR-pie1)
  Species: C. elegans (nematode)
  Cloning method: Unknown
Terms and licenses: Academic/Nonprofit Terms; Industry Terms: Not Available to Industry
How to cite: TC374 was a gift from Tian Chi (Addgene plasmid # 122614 ; http://n2t.net/addgene:122614 ; RRID:Addgene_122614)
